Addgene plasmid #240595: pET21a asyn(36-140)
Purpose: Overexpress truncated alpha-Synuclein protein
Depositing lab: Jennifer Lee. Depositing organization: National Heart, Lung, and Blood Institute (NHLBI). Publication: The N terminus of alpha-synuclein dictates fibril formation. McGlinchey RP, Ni X, Shadish JA, Jiang J, Lee JC. Proc Natl Acad Sci U S A. 2021 Aug 31;118(35):e2023487118. doi: 10.1073/pnas.2023487118. PubMed 34452994.
Backbone
  Vector backbone: pET21a
  Vector type: Bacterial Expression
Growth in bacteria
  Bacterial resistance: Ampicillin, 100 μg/mL
  Growth temperature: 37°C
  Growth strain: DH5alpha
  Copy number: Low Copy
Gene/Insert
  Gene/Insert name: aSyn
  Species: H. sapiens (human)
  Mutation: aa 36-140 only
  Entrez Gene: SNCA (a.k.a. NACP, PARK1, PARK4, PD1)
  Promoter: T7
  Tag / fusion protein: 6xHis (N terminal on insert)
  Cloning method: Restriction Enzyme; 5′ cloning site unknown (unknown if destroyed)
  Sequencing primers: 5′ T7 fwd
Terms and licenses: Academic/Nonprofit Terms; Industry Terms: Not Available to Industry
How to cite: pET21a asyn(36-140) was a gift from Jennifer Lee (Addgene plasmid # 240595 ; http://n2t.net/addgene:240595 ; RRID:Addgene_240595)
