[The description below was written by a language model from this plasmid's Addgene catalogue record and pLannotate feature annotations shown in this document.]
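Description:
pET21a asyn(36-140) is a bacterial expression plasmid built on the pET21a backbone for overproducing an N-terminally truncated form of human alpha-synuclein (SNCA) comprising residues 36–140 only. It is maintained in E. coli through a ColE1/pMB1-type origin accompanied by the bom region and the rop gene, which keeps copy number low as the catalogue entry indicates, and is selected with ampicillin via the β-lactamase gene. An f1 origin is also present, along with short tetracycline-resistance fragments that are non-functional remnants of the pBR322 lineage.

The expression cassette follows the standard pET arrangement: a T7 promoter immediately followed by a lac operator, the strong ribosome binding site from T7 gene 10, the SNCA coding fragment, and a T7 terminator. The plasmid carries its own lacI gene, so transcription is repressed until lactose or IPTG is added, and expression requires a host that supplies T7 RNA polymerase; the DH5alpha strain listed is a propagation host rather than an expression host.

The catalogue describes a 6xHis tag at the N terminus of the insert. The feature table, however, annotates a His-tag sequence only downstream of the SNCA fragment, where pET21a normally encodes its optional C-terminal tag. About 80 nt between the ribosome binding site and the annotated SNCA fragment are unannotated. Whether the downstream tag is in frame with the insert or separated from it by a stop codon cannot be determined from the record, and the 5′ cloning site is listed as unknown.

The stated purpose is overexpression of the truncated protein, and the associated publication concerns how the alpha-synuclein N terminus influences fibril formation.
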