Features (pLannotate 1.2.2; 19 found; start..end, strand, type, name):
     12..440     +  rep_origin     f1 ori (sequence partly withheld): f1 bacteriophage origin of replication; arrow indicates direction of (+) strand synthesis
    493..597     +  promoter       AmpR promoter: bla
    598..1458    +  CDS            AmpR: β-lactamase; bla; confers resistance to ampicillin, carbenicillin, and related antibiotics
   1629..2217    +  rep_origin     ori: high-copy-number ColE1/pMB1/pBR322/pUC origin of replication
   2403..2542    -  misc_feature   bom: basis of mobility region from pBR322
   2644..2835    -  CDS            rop: Rop protein, which maintains plasmids at low copy number; rop
   2852..3232    +  CDS            YPB1_ECOLX: Protein predicted: Swiss-Prot protein existence level 4. From Escherichia coli.
   3304..3595    -  CDS            TcR (fragment): tetracycline efflux protein; tet; confers resistance to tetracycline
   3610..3631    -  protein_bind   CAP binding site: CAP binding activates transcription in the presence of cAMP. E. coli catabolite activator protein
   3644..4726    -  CDS            lacI: lac repressor; lacI; The lac repressor binds to the lac operator to inhibit transcription in E. coli. This inhibition can be relieved by adding lactose or isopropyl-β-D-thiogalactopyranoside (IPTG).
   4727..4804    -  promoter       lacI promoter: lacI
   4812..5091    -  CDS            TcR (fragment): tetracycline efflux protein; tet; confers resistance to tetracycline
   5113..5131    +  promoter       T7 promoter: promoter for bacteriophage T7 RNA polymerase
   5132..5156    +  protein_bind   lac operator: The lac repressor binds to the lac operator to inhibit transcription in E. coli. This inhibition can be relieved by adding lactose or isopropyl-β-D-thiogalactopyranoside (IPTG). lac repressor encoded by lacI
   5171..5193    +  RBS            RBS: efficient ribosome binding site from bacteriophage T7 gene 10 (Olins and Rangwala, 1989)
   5276..5554    +  CDS            SNCA (fragment) (sequence partly withheld): SYUA_HUMAN - Also known as NACP, PARK1. Experimental evidence at protein level: Swiss-Prot protein existence level 1. Neuronal protein that plays several roles in synaptic activity such as regulation of synaptic vesicle trafficking and subsequent neurotransmitter release. Participates as a monomer in synaptic vesicle exocytosis by enhancing vesicle priming, fusion and dilation of exocytotic fusion pores (PubMed:28288128, PubMed:30404828). Mechanistically, acts by increasing local Ca(2+) release from microdomains which is essential for the enhancement of ATP-induced exocytosis (PubMed:30404828)
   5564..5581    +  CDS            9xHis (fragment): 9xHis affinity tag
   5591..5640    +  CDS            SET1 (fragment): solubility-enhancement tag derived from T7 phage gene 10B
   5648..5695    +  terminator     T7 terminator: transcription terminator for bacteriophage T7 RNA polymerase
>Addgene plasmid #240595 | pET21a asyn(36-140) | addgene full sequence | sequence record 481893 | Addgene NGS Result
TGGCGAATGGG
[124 nt withheld, positions 12-135]
C
[91 nt withheld, positions 137-227]
A
[49 nt withheld, positions 229-277]
CCTTTGACGTTGGAGTCCACGTTCTTT
[37 nt withheld, positions 305-341]
ACCCTATCTCGGTCTATTCTTTTGATTTATAAGGGATTTTGCCGATTTCGGCCTATTGGTTAAAAAATGA
GCTGATTTAACAAAAATTTAACGCGAATTTTAACAAAATATTAACGCTTACAATTTAGGTGGCACTTTTC
GGGGAAATGTGCGCGGAACCCCTATTTGTTTATTTTTCTAAATACATTCAAATATGTATCCGCTCATGAG
ACAATAACCCTGATAAATGCTTCAATAATATTGAAAAAGGAAGAGTATGAGTATTCAACATTTCCGTGTC
GCCCTTATTCCCTTTTTTGCGGCATTTTGCCTTCCTGTTTTTGCTCACCCAGAAACGCTGGTGAAAGTAA
AAGATGCTGAAGATCAGTTGGGTGCACGAGTGGGTTACATCGAACTGGATCTCAACAGCGGTAAGATCCT
TGAGAGTTTTCGCCCCGAAGAACGTTTTCCAATGATGAGCACTTTTAAAGTTCTGCTATGTGGCGCGGTA
TTATCCCGTATTGACGCCGGGCAAGAGCAACTCGGTCGCCGCATACACTATTCTCAGAATGACTTGGTTG
AGTACTCACCAGTCACAGAAAAGCATCTTACGGATGGCATGACAGTAAGAGAATTATGCAGTGCTGCCAT
AACCATGAGTGATAACACTGCGGCCAACTTACTTCTGACAACGATCGGAGGACCGAAGGAGCTAACCGCT
TTTTTGCACAACATGGGGGATCATGTAACTCGCCTTGATCGTTGGGAACCGGAGCTGAATGAAGCCATAC
CAAACGACGAGCGTGACACCACGATGCCTGCAGCAATGGCAACAACGTTGCGCAAACTATTAACTGGCGA
ACTACTTACTCTAGCTTCCCGGCAACAATTAATAGACTGGATGGAGGCGGATAAAGTTGCAGGACCACTT
CTGCGCTCGGCCCTTCCGGCTGGCTGGTTTATTGCTGATAAATCTGGAGCCGGTGAGCGTGGGTCTCGCG
GTATCATTGCAGCACTGGGGCCAGATGGTAAGCCCTCCCGTATCGTAGTTATCTACACGACGGGGAGTCA
GGCAACTATGGATGAACGAAATAGACAGATCGCTGAGATAGGTGCCTCACTGATTAAGCATTGGTAACTG
TCAGACCAAGTTTACTCATATATACTTTAGATTGATTTAAAACTTCATTTTTAATTTAAAAGGATCTAGG
TGAAGATCCTTTTTGATAATCTCATGACCAAAATCCCTTAACGTGAGTTTTCGTTCCACTGAGCGTCAGA
CCCCGTAGAAAAGATCAAAGGATCTTCTTGAGATCCTTTTTTTCTGCGCGTAATCTGCTGCTTGCAAACA
AAAAAACCACCGCTACCAGCGGTGGTTTGTTTGCCGGATCAAGAGCTACCAACTCTTTTTCCGAAGGTAA
CTGGCTTCAGCAGAGCGCAGATACCAAATACTGTCCTTCTAGTGTAGCCGTAGTTAGGCCACCACTTCAA
GAACTCTGTAGCACCGCCTACATACCTCGCTCTGCTAATCCTGTTACCAGTGGCTGCTGCCAGTGGCGAT
AAGTCGTGTCTTACCGGGTTGGACTCAAGACGATAGTTACCGGATAAGGCGCAGCGGTCGGGCTGAACGG
GGGGTTCGTGCACACAGCCCAGCTTGGAGCGAACGACCTACACCGAACTGAGATACCTACAGCGTGAGCT
ATGAGAAAGCGCCACGCTTCCCGAAGGGAGAAAGGCGGACAGGTATCCGGTAAGCGGCAGGGTCGGAACA
GGAGAGCGCACGAGGGAGCTTCCAGGGGGAAACGCCTGGTATCTTTATAGTCCTGTCGGGTTTCGCCACC
TCTGACTTGAGCGTCGATTTTTGTGATGCTCGTCAGGGGGGCGGAGCCTATGGAAAAACGCCAGCAACGC
GGCCTTTTTACGGTTCCTGGCCTTTTGCTGGCCTTTTGCTCACATGTTCTTTCCTGCGTTATCCCCTGAT
TCTGTGGATAACCGTATTACCGCCTTTGAGTGAGCTGATACCGCTCGCCGCAGCCGAACGACCGAGCGCA
GCGAGTCAGTGAGCGAGGAAGCGGAAGAGCGCCTGATGCGGTATTTTCTCCTTACGCATCTGTGCGGTAT
TTCACACCGCAATGGTGCACTCTCAGTACAATCTGCTCTGATGCCGCATAGTTAAGCCAGTATACACTCC
GCTATCGCTACGTGACTGGGTCATGGCTGCGCCCCGACACCCGCCAACACCCGCTGACGCGCCCTGACGG
GCTTGTCTGCTCCCGGCATCCGCTTACAGACAAGCTGTGACCGTCTCCGGGAGCTGCATGTGTCAGAGGT
TTTCACCGTCATCACCGAAACGCGCGAGGCAGCTGCGGTAAAGCTCATCAGCGTGGTCGTGAAGCGATTC
ACAGATGTCTGCCTGTTCATCCGCGTCCAGCTCGTTGAGTTTCTCCAGAAGCGTTAATGTCTGGCTTCTG
ATAAAGCGGGCCATGTTAAGGGCGGTTTTTTCCTGTTTGGTCACTGATGCCTCCGTGTAAGGGGGATTTC
TGTTCATGGGGGTAATGATACCGATGAAACGAGAGAGGATGCTCACGATACGGGTTACTGATGATGAACA
TGCCCGGTTACTGGAACGTTGTGAGGGTAAACAACTGGCGGTATGGATGCGGCGGGACCAGAGAAAAATC
ACTCAGGGTCAATGCCAGCGCTTCGTTAATACAGATGTAGGTGTTCCACAGGGTAGCCAGCAGCATCCTG
CGATGCAGATCCGGAACATAATGGTGCAGGGCGCTGACTTCCGCGTTTCCAGACTTTACGAAACACGGAA
ACCGAAGACCATTCATGTTGTTGCTCAGGTCGCAGACGTTTTGCAGCAGCAGTCGCTTCACGTTCGCTCG
CGTATCGGTGATTCATTCTGCTAACCAGTAAGGCAACCCCGCCAGCCTAGCCGGGTCCTCAACGACAGGA
GCACGATCATGCGCACCCGTGGGGCCGCCATGCCGGCGATAATGGCCTGCTTCTCGCCGAAACGTTTGGT
GGCGGGACCAGTGACGAAGGCTTGAGCGAGGGCGTGCAAGATTCCGAATACCGCAAGCGACAGGCCGATC
ATCGTCGCGCTCCAGCGAAAGCGGTCCTCGCCGAAAATGACCCAGAGCGCTGCCGGCACCTGTCCTACGA
GTTGCATGATAAAGAAGACAGTCATAAGTGCGGCGACGATAGTCATGCCCCGCGCCCACCGGAAGGAGCT
GACTGGGTTGAAGGCTCTCAAGGGCATCGGTCGAGATCCCGGTGCCTAATGAGTGAGCTAACTTACATTA
ATTGCGTTGCGCTCACTGCCCGCTTTCCAGTCGGGAAACCTGTCGTGCCAGCTGCATTAATGAATCGGCC
AACGCGCGGGGAGAGGCGGTTTGCGTATTGGGCGCCAGGGTGGTTTTTCTTTTCACCAGTGAGACGGGCA
ACAGCTGATTGCCCTTCACCGCCTGGCCCTGAGAGAGTTGCAGCAAGCGGTCCACGCTGGTTTGCCCCAG
CAGGCGAAAATCCTGTTTGATGGTGGTTAACGGCGGGATATAACATGAGCTGTCTTCGGTATCGTCGTAT
CCCACTACCGAGATATCCGCACCAACGCGCAGCCCGGACTCGGTAATGGCGCGCATTGCGCCCAGCGCCA
TCTGATCGTTGGCAACCAGCATCGCAGTGGGAACGATGCCCTCATTCAGCATTTGCATGGTTTGTTGAAA
ACCGGACATGGCACTCCAGTCGCCTTCCCGTTCCGCTATCGGCTGAATTTGATTGCGAGTGAGATATTTA
TGCCAGCCAGCCAGACGCAGACGCGCCGAGACAGAACTTAATGGGCCCGCTAACAGCGCGATTTGCTGGT
GACCCAATGCGACCAGATGCTCCACGCCCAGTCGCGTACCGTCTTCATGGGAGAAAATAATACTGTTGAT
GGGTGTCTGGTCAGAGACATCAAGAAATAACGCCGGAACATTAGTGCAGGCAGCTTCCACAGCAATGGCA
TCCTGGTCATCCAGCGGATAGTTAATGATCAGCCCACTGACGCGTTGCGCGAGAAGATTGTGCACCGCCG
CTTTACAGGCTTCGACGCCGCTTCGTTCTACCATCGACACCACCACGCTGGCACCCAGTTGATCGGCGCG
AGATTTAATCGCCGCGACAATTTGCGACGGCGCGTGCAGGGCCAGACTGGAGGTGGCAACGCCAATCAGC
AACGACTGTTTGCCCGCCAGTTGTTGTGCCACGCGGTTGGGAATGTAATTCAGCTCCGCCATCGCCGCTT
CCACTTTTTCCCGCGTTTTCGCAGAAACGTGGCTGGCCTGGTTCACCACGCGGGAAACGGTCTGATAAGA
GACACCGGCATACTCTGCGACATCGTATAACGTTACTGGTTTCACATTCACCACCCTGAATTGACTCTCT
TCCGGGCGCTATCATGCCATACCGCGAAAGGTTTTGCGCCATTCGATGGTGTCCGGGATCTCGACGCTCT
CCCTTATGCGACTCCTGCATTAGGAAGCAGCCCAGTAGTAGGTTGAGGCCGTTGAGCACCGCCGCCGCAA
GGAATGGTGCATGCAAGGAGATGGCGCCCAACAGTCCCCCGGCCACGGGGCCTGCCACCATACCCACGCC
GAAACAAGCGCTCATGAGCCCGAAGTGGCGAGCCCGATCTTCCCCATCGGTGATGTCGGCGATATAGGCG
CCAGCAACCGCACCTGTGGCGCCGGTGATGCCGGCCACGATGCGTCCGGCGTAGAGGATCGAGATCTCGA
TCCCGCGAAATTAATACGACTCACTATAGGGGAATTGTGAGCGGATAACAATTCCCCTCTAGAAATAATT
TTGTTTAACTTTAAGAAGGAGATATACATATGCATCACCATCATCACCACGAAAACTTATATTTCCAA
[192 nt withheld, positions 5240-5431]
TTGGGCAAGAATGAAGAAGGAGCCCCACAGGAAGGAATTCTGGAAGATATGCCTGTGGATCCTGACAATG
AGGCTTATGAAATGCCTTCTGAGGAAGGGTATCAAGACTATGAACCTGAAGCCTAACTCGAGCACCACCA
CCACCACCACTGAGATCCGGCTGCTAACAAAGCCCGAAAGGAAGCTGAGTTGGCTGCTGCCACCGCTGAG
CAATAACTAGCATAACCCCTTGGGGCCTCTAAACGGGTCTTGAGGGGTTTTTTGCTGAAAGGAGGAACTA
TATCCGGAT
